>Addgene plasmid #58249 | retro-gfp-puro vector | depositor full sequence | sequence record 89643 | retro-gfp-puro vector sequence 7432 bps
ATCGATAAAATAAAAGATTTTATTTAGTCTCCAGAAAAAGGGGGGAATGAAAGACCCCACCTGTAGGTTT
GGCAAGCTAGCTTAAGTAACGCCATTTTGCAAGGCATGGAAAATACATAACTGAGAATAGAGAAGTTCAG
ATCAAGGTTAGGAACAGAGAGACAGCAGAATATGGGCCAAACAGGATATCTGTGGTAAGCAGTTCCTGCC
CCGGCTCAGGGCCAAGAACAGATGGTCCCCAGATGCGGTCCCGCCCTCAGCAGTTTCTAGAGAACCATCA
GATGTTTCCAGGGTGCCCCAAGGACCTGAAATGACCCTGTGCCTTATTTGAACTAACCAATCAGTTCGCT
TCTCGCTTCTGTTCGCGCGCTTCTGCTCCCCGAGCTCAATAAAAGAGCCCACAACCCCTCACTCGGCGCG
CCAGTCCTCCGATAGACTGCGTCGCCCGGGTACCCGTGTATCCAATAAACCCTCTTGCAGTTGCATCCGA
CTTGTGGTCTCGCTGTTCCTTGGGAGGGTCTCCTCTGAGTGATTGACTACCCGTCAGCGGGGGTCTTTCA
TGGGTAACAGTTTCTTGAAGTTGGAGAACAACATTCTGAGGGTAGGAGTCGAATATTAAGTAATCCTGAC
TCAATTAGCCACTGTTTTGAATCCACATACTCCAATACTCCTGAAATAGTTCATTATGGACAGCGCAAAA
AGAGCTGGGGAGAATTGTGAAATTGTTATCCGCTCACAATTCCACACAACATACGAGCCGGAAGCATAAA
GTGTAAAGCCTGGGGTGCCTAATGAGTGAGCTAACTCACATTAATTGCGTTGCGCTCACTGCCCGCTTTC
CAGTCGGGAAACCTGTCGTGCCAGCTGCATTAATGAATCGGCCAACGCGCGGGGAGAGGCGGTTTGCGTA
TTGGGCGCTCTTCCGCTTCCTCGCTCACTGACTCGCTGCGCTCGGTCGTTCGGCTGCGGCGAGCGGTATC
AGCTCACTCAAAGGCGGTAATACGGTTATCCACAGAATCAGGGGATAACGCAGGAAAGAACATGTGAGCA
AAAGGCCAGCAAAAGGCCAGGAACCGTAAAAAGGCCGCGTTGCTGGCGTTTTTCCATAGGCTCCGCCCCC
CTGACGAGCATCACAAAAATCGACGCTCAAGTCAGAGGTGGCGAAACCCGACAGGACTATAAAGATACCA
GGCGTTTCCCCCTGGAAGCTCCCTCGTGCGCTCTCCTGTTCCGACCCTGCCGCTTACCGGATACCTGTCC
GCCTTTCTCCCTTCGGGAAGCGTGGCGCTTTCTCATAGCTCACGCTGTAGGTATCTCAGTTCGGTGTAGG
TCGTTCGCTCCAAGCTGGGCTGTGTGCACGAACCCCCCGTTCAGCCCGACCGCTGCGCCTTATCCGGTAA
CTATCGTCTTGAGTCCAACCCGGTAAGACACGACTTATCGCCACTGGCAGCAGCCACTGGTAACAGGATT
AGCAGAGCGAGGTATGTAGGCGGTGCTACAGAGTTCTTGAAGTGGTGGCCTAACTACGGCTACACTAGAA
GGACAGTATTTGGTATCTGCGCTCTGCTGAAGCCAGTTACCTTCGGAAAAAGAGTTGGTAGCTCTTGATC
CGGCAAACAAACCACCGCTGGTAGCGGTGGTTTTTTTGTTTGCAAGCAGCAGATTACGCGCAGAAAAAAA
GGATCTCAAGAAGATCCTTTGATCTTTTCTACGGGGTCTGACGCTCAGTGGAACGAAAACTCACGTTAAG
GGATTTTGGTCATGAGATTATCAAAAAGGATCTTCACCTAGATCCTTTTAAATTAAAAATGAAGTTTTAA
ATCAATCTAAAGTATATATGAGTAAACTTGGTCTGACAGTTACCAATGCTTAATCAGTGAGGCACCTATC
TCAGCGATCTGTCTATTTCGTTCATCCATAGTTGCCTGACTCCCCGTCGTGTAGATAACTACGATACGGG
AGGGCTTACCATCTGGCCCCAGTGCTGCAATGATACCGCGAGACCCACGCTCACCGGCTCCAGATTTATC
AGCAATAAACCAGCCAGCCGGAAGGGCCGAGCGCAGAAGTGGTCCTGCAACTTTATCCGCCTCCATCCAG
TCTATTAATTGTTGCCGGGAAGCTAGAGTAAGTAGTTCGCCAGTTAATAGTTTGCGCAACGTTGTTGCCA
TTGCTACAGGCATCGTGGTGTCACGCTCGTCGTTTGGTATGGCTTCATTCAGCTCCGGTTCCCAACGATC
AAGGCGAGTTACATGATCCCCCATGTTGTGCAAAAAAGCGGTTAGCTCCTTCGGTCCTCCGATCGTTGTC
AGAAGTAAGTTGGCCGCAGTGTTATCACTCATGGTTATGGCAGCACTGCATAATTCTCTTACTGTCATGC
CATCCGTAAGATGCTTTTCTGTGACTGGTGAGTACTCAACCAAGTCATTCTGAGAATAGTGTATGCGGCG
ACCGAGTTGCTCTTGCCCGGCGTCAATACGGGATAATACCGCGCCACATAGCAGAACTTTAAAAGTGCTC
ATCATTGGAAAACGTTCTTCGGGGCGAAAACTCTCAAGGATCTTACCGCTGTTGAGATCCAGTTCGATGT
AACCCACTCGTGCACCCAACTGATCTTCAGCATCTTTTACTTTCACCAGCGTTTCTGGGTGAGCAAAAAC
AGGAAGGCAAAATGCCGCAAAAAAGGGAATAAGGGCGACACGGAAATGTTGAATACTCATACTCTTCCTT
TTTCAATATTATTGAAGCATTTATCAGGGTTATTGTCTCATGAGCGGATACATATTTGAATGTATTTAGA
AAAATAAACAAATAGGGGTTCCGCGCACATTTCCCCGAAAAGTGCCACCTGACGTCTAAGAAACCATTAT
TATCATGACATTAACCTATAAAAATAGGCGTATCACGAGGCCCTTTCGTCTCGCGCGTTTCGGTGATGAC
GGTGAAAACCTCTGACACATGCAGCTCCCGGAGACGGTCACAGCTTGTCTGTAAGCGGATGCCGGGAGCA
GACAAGCCCGTCAGGGCGCGTCAGCGGGTGTTGGCGGGTGTCGGGGCTGGCTTAACTATGCGGCATCAGA
GCAGATTGTACTGAGAGTGCACCATATGCGGTGTGAAATACCGCACAGATGCGTAAGGAGAAAATACCGC
ATCAGGCGCCATTCGCCATTCAGGCTGCGCAACTGTTGGGAAGGGCGATCGGTGCGGGCCTCTTCGCTAT
TACGCCAGCTGGCGAAAGGGGGATGTGCTGCAAGGCGATTAAGTTGGGTAACGCCAGGGTTTTCCCAGTC
ACGACGTTGTAAAACGACGGCCAGTGCCACGCTCTCCCTTATGCGACTCCTGCATTAGGAAGCAGCCCAG
TAGTAGGTTGAGGCCGTTGAGCACCGCCGCCGCAAGGAATGGTGCATGCAAGGAGATGGCGCCCAACAGT
CCCCCGGCCACGGGGCCTGCCACCATACCCACGCCGAAACAAGCGCTCATGAGCCCGAAGTGGCGAGCCC
GATCTTCCCCATCGGTGATGTCGGCGATATAGGCGCCAGCAACCGCACCTGTGGCGCCGGTGATGCCGGC
CACGATGCGTCCGGCGTAGAGGCGATTAGTCCAATTTGTTAAAGACAGGATATCAGTGGTCCAGGCTCTA
GTTTTGACTCAACAATATCACCAGCTGAAGCCTATAGAGTACGAGCCATAGATAAAATAAAAGATTTTAT
TTAGTCTCCAGAAAAAGGGGGGAATGAAAGACCCCACCTGTAGGTTTGGCAAGCTAGCTTAAGTAACGCC
ATTTTGCAAGGCATGGAAAATACATAACTGAGAATAGAGAAGTTCAGATCAAGGTTAGGAACAGAGAGAC
AGCAGAATATGGGCCAAACAGGATATCTGTGGTAAGCAGTTCCTGCCCCGGCTCAGGGCCAAGAACAGAT
GGTCCCCAGATGCGGTCCCGCCCTCAGCAGTTTCTAGAGAACCATCAGATGTTTCCAGGGTGCCCCAAGG
ACCTGAAATGACCCTGTGCCTTATTTGAACTAACCAATCAGTTCGCTTCTCGCTTCTGTTCGCGCGCTTC
TGCTCCCCGAGCTCAATAAAAGAGCCCACAACCCCTCACTCGGCGCGCCAGTCCTCCGATAGACTGCGTC
GCCCGGGTACCCGTATTCCCAATAAAGCCTCTTGCTGTTTGCATCCGAATCGTGGACTCGCTGATCCTTG
GGAGGGTCTCCTCAGATTGATTGACTGCCCACCTCGGGGGTCTTTCATTTGGAGGTTCCACCGAGATTTG
GAGACCCCTGCCCAGGGACCACCGACCCCCCCGCCGGGAGGTAAGCTGGCCAGCGGTCGTTTCGTGTCTG
TCTCTGTCTTTGTGCGTGTTTGTGCCGGCATCTAATGTTTGCGCCTGCGTCTGTACTAGTTAGCTAACTA
GCTCTGTATCTGGCGGACCCGTGGTGGAACTGACGAGTTCTGAACACCCGGCCGCAACCCTGGGAGACGT
CCCAGGGACTTTGGGGGCCGTTTTTGTGGCCCGACCTGAGGAAGGGAGTCGATGTGGAATCCGACCCCGT
CAGGATATGTGGTTCTGGTAGGAGACGAGAACCTAAAACAGTTCCCGCCTCCGTCTGAATTTTTGCTTTC
GGTTTGGAACCGAAGCCGCGCGTCTTGTCTGCTGCAGCGCTGCAGCATCGTTCTGTGTTGTCTCTGTCTG
ACTGTGTTTCTGTATTTGTCTGAAAATTAGGGCCAGACTGTTACCACTCCCTTAAGTTTGACCTTAGGTC
ACTGGAAAGATGTCGAGCGGATCGCTCACAACCAGTCGGTAGATGTCAAGAAGAGACGTTGGGTTACCTT
CTGCTCTGCAGAATGGCCAACCTTTAACGTCGGATGGCCGCGAGACGGCACCTTTAACCGAGACCTCATC
ACCCAGGTTAAGATCAAGGTCTTTTCACCTGGCCCGCATGGACACCCAGACCAGGTCCCCTACATCGTGA
CCTGGGAAGCCTTGGCTTTTGACCCCCCTCCCTGGGTCAAGCCCTTTGTACACCCTAAGCCTCCGCCTCC
TCTTCCTCCATCCGCCCCGTCTCTCCCCCTTGAACCTCCTCGTTCGACCCCGCCTCGATCCTCCCTTTAT
CCAGCCCTCACTCCTTCTCTAGGCGCCGGAATTAGATCCACCGGTCGCCACCATGGTGAGCAAGGGCGAG
GAGCTGTTCACCGGGGTGGTGCCCATCCTGGTCGAGCTGGACGGCGACGTAAACGGCCACAAGTTCAGCG
TGTCCGGCGAGGGCGAGGGCGATGCCACCTACGGCAAGCTGACCCTGAAGTTCATCTGCACCACCGGCAA
GCTGCCCGTGCCCTGGCCCACCCTCGTGACCACCCTGACCTACGGCGTGCAGTGCTTCAGCCGCTACCCC
GACCACATGAAGCAGCACGACTTCTTCAAGTCCGCCATGCCCGAAGGCTACGTCCAGGAGCGCACCATCT
TCTTCAAGGACGACGGCAACTACAAGACCCGCGCCGAGGTGAAGTTCGAGGGCGACACCCTGGTGAACCG
CATCGAGCTGAAGGGCATCGACTTCAAGGAGGACGGCAACATCCTGGGGCACAAGCTGGAGTACAACTAC
AACAGCCACAACGTCTATATCATGGCCGACAAGCAGAAGAACGGCATCAAGGTGAACTTCAAGATCCGCC
ACAACATCGAGGACGGCAGCGTGCAGCTCGCCGACCACTACCAGCAGAACACCCCCATCGGCGACGGCCC
CGTGCTGCTGCCCGACAACCACTACCTGAGCACCCAGTCCGCCCTGAGCAAAGACCCCAACGAGAAGCGC
GATCACATGGTCCTGCTGGAGTTCGTGACCGCCGCCGGGATCACTCTCGGCATGGACGAGCTGTACAAGT
AAAGCGGCCGCTCGAGGTTAACGAATTCCGCCCCCCCCCCCTAACGTTACTGGCCGAAGCCGCTTGGAAT
AAGGCCGGTGTGCGTTTGTCTATATGTTATTTTCCACCATATTGCCGTCTTTTGGCAATGTGAGGGCCCG
GAAACCTGGCCCTGTCTTCTTGACGAGCATTCCTAGGGGTCTTTCCCCTCTCGCCAAAGGAATGCAAGGT
CTGTTGAATGTCGTGAAGGAAGCAGTTCCTCTGGAAGCTTCTTGAAGACAAACAACGTCTGTAGCGACCC
TTTGCAGGCAGCGGAACCCCCCACCTGGCGACAGGTGCCTCTGCGGCCAAAAGCCACGTGTATAAGATAC
ACCTGCAAAGGCGGCACAACCCCAGTGCCACGTTGTGAGTTGGATAGTTGTGGAAAGAGTCAAATGGCTC
TCCTCAAGCGTATTCAACAAGGGGCTGAAGGATGCCCAGAAGGTACCCCATTGTATGGGATCTGATCTGG
GGCCTCGGTGCACATGCTTTACATGTGTTTAGTCGAGGTTAAAAAAACGTCTAGGCCCCCCGAACCACGG
GGACGTGGTTTTCCTTTGAAAAACACGATGATAATATGGCCACAACCATGACCGAGTACAAGCCCACGGT
GCGCCTCGCCACCCGCGACGACGTCCCCAGGGCCGTACGCACCCTCGCCGCCGCGTTCGCCGACTACCCC
GCCACGCGCCACACCGTCGATCCGGACCGCCACATCGAGCGGGTCACCGAGCTGCAAGAACTCTTCCTCA
CGCGCGTCGGGCTCGACATCGGCAAGGTGTGGGTCGCGGACGACGGCGCCGCGGTGGCGGTCTGGACCAC
GCCGGAGAGCGTCGAAGCGGGGGCGGTGTTCGCCGAGATCGGCCCGCGCATGGCCGAGTTGAGCGGTTCC
CGGCTGGCCGCGCAGCAACAGATGGAAGGCCTCCTGGCGCCGCACCGGCCCAAGGAGCCCGCGTGGTTCC
TGGCCACCGTCGGCGTCTCGCCCGACCACCAGGGCAAGGGTCTGGGCAGCGCCGTCGTGCTCCCCGGAGT
GGAGGCGGCCGAGCGCGCCGGGGTGCCCGCCTTCCTGGAGACCTCCGCGCCCCGCAACCTCCCCTTCTAC
GAGCGGCTCGGCTTCACCGTCACCGCCGACGTCGAGGTGCCCGAAGGACCGCGCACCTGGTGCATGACCC
GCAAGCCCGGTGCCTGACGCCCGCCCCACGACCCGCAGCGCCCGACCGAAAGGAGCGCACGACCCCATGC
ATCGATGATCTAGAGCTCGCTGATCAGCCTCGACTGTGCCTTCTAGTTGCCAGCCATCTGTTGTTTGCCC
CTCCCCCGTGCCTTCCTTGACCCTGGAAGGTGCCACTCCCACTGTCCTTTCCTAATAAAATGAGGAAATT
GCATCGCATTGTCTGAGTAGGTGTCATTCTATTCTGGGGGGTGGGGTGGGGCAGGACAGCAAGGGGGAGG
ATTGGGAAGACAATAGCAGGCATGCTGGGGATGCGGTGGGCTCTATGGCTTCTGAGGCGGAAAGAACCTG
CAGCCCAAGCTT
Features (pLannotate 1.2.2; 21 found; start..end, strand, type, name):
     47..561     +  LTR            3' LTR: 3' long terminal repeat from murine embryonic stem cell virus
    723..739     -  protein_bind   lac operator: The lac repressor binds to the lac operator to inhibit transcription in E. coli. This inhibition can be relieved by adding lactose or isopropyl-β-D-thiogalactopyranoside (IPTG). lac repressor encoded by lacI
    747..777     -  promoter       lac promoter: promoter for the E. coli lac operon
    792..813     -  protein_bind   CAP binding site: CAP binding activates transcription in the presence of cAMP. E. coli catabolite activator protein
    826..918     -  CDS            lacI (fragment): lac repressor; lacI; The lac repressor binds to the lac operator to inhibit transcription in E. coli. This inhibition can be relieved by adding lactose or isopropyl-β-D-thiogalactopyranoside (IPTG).
   1101..1689    -  rep_origin     ori: high-copy-number ColE1/pMB1/pBR322/pUC origin of replication
   1860..2720    -  CDS            AmpR: β-lactamase; bla; confers resistance to ampicillin, carbenicillin, and related antibiotics
   2721..2825    -  promoter       AmpR promoter: bla
   2920..2955    +  CDS            rop (fragment): Rop protein, which maintains plasmids at low copy number; rop
   3057..3156    +  misc_feature   bom (fragment): basis of mobility region from pBR322
   3162..3316    -  CDS            lacZα (fragment): LacZα fragment of β-galactosidase; lacZ fragment
   3319..3592    -  CDS            TcR (fragment): tetracycline efflux protein; tet; confers resistance to tetracycline
   3593..3691    +  CDS            env (fragment): murine leukemia virus gPr80 envelope polyprotein precursor; env; proteolytically cleaved into gp70SU and p15TM subunits
   3733..4249    +  LTR            5' LTR: 5' long terminal repeat from murine embryonic stem cell virus
   4313..4654    +  misc_feature   MESV Ψ: packaging signal of murine embryonic stem cell virus
   4721..5137    +  CDS            gag (truncated): truncated Moloney murine leukemia virus (MMLV) gag gene lacking the start codon
   5163..5882    +  CDS            EGFP: the original enhanced GFP (Yang et al., 1996) mammalian codon-optimized
   6012..6474    +  misc_feature   IRES: internal ribosome entry site (IRES) of the encephalomyocarditis virus (EMCV)
   6488..7087    +  CDS            PuroR: puromycin N-acetyltransferase; pac from Streptomyces alboniger; confers resistance to puromycin
   7174..7398    +  polyA_signal   bGH poly(A) signal: bovine growth hormone polyadenylation signal
   7402..7418    +  promoter       SV40 promoter (fragment): SV40 enhancer and early promoter
