[The description below was written by a language model from this plasmid's Addgene catalogue record and pLannotate feature annotations shown in this document.]
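Description:
retro-gfp-puro vector is a 7,432 bp gammaretroviral mammalian expression plasmid made by placing an EGFP coding sequence (about 0.75 kb, originally derived from jellyfish GFP) into the depositing lab's retro-puro backbone. The EGFP fragment was released with BamHI and XhoI and ligated into BglII/XhoI-cut vector, so the 5′ junction site is destroyed while XhoI remains. The depositor comments indicate MIGR1-type ancestry, which fits the annotated viral elements. In bacteria the plasmid replicates from a high-copy ColE1/pUC-type origin and is selected with ampicillin through the β-lactamase gene. Short fragments of lacI, rop, bom, lacZα, TcR and env in the non-viral portion appear to be cloning remnants rather than functional parts.

The transferred unit is flanked by 5′ and 3′ long terminal repeats of murine embryonic stem cell virus. Downstream of the 5′ LTR lie the MESV Ψ packaging signal and a truncated MMLV gag segment lacking its start codon, which together promote encapsidation of the genomic RNA when gag-pol and env are supplied in trans by packaging cells. No internal promoter is annotated upstream of the payload, so expression presumably comes from the 5′ LTR, producing one bicistronic transcript: EGFP is translated cap-dependently, and an EMCV IRES directs translation of puromycin N-acetyltransferase from the same message. A bGH polyadenylation signal and a very short SV40 promoter fragment follow PuroR, ahead of the 3′ LTR.

The design links green fluorescence to drug resistance, allowing stably transduced mammalian cells to be selected with puromycin and tracked or sorted by EGFP. The record gives no more specific application beyond this.
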