Addgene plasmid #58249: retro-gfp-puro vector
Purpose: Retroviral expression vector encoding bicistronic EGFP and Puromycin cassette
Depositing lab: Georgios Stathopoulos. Depositing organization: University of Patras. Publication: Mast cells mediate malignant pleural effusion formation. Giannou AD, Marazioti A, Spella M, Kanellakis NI, Apostolopoulou H, Psallidas I, Prijovich ZM, Vreka M, Zazara DE, Lilis I, Papaleonidopoulos V, Kairi CA, Patmanidi AL, Giopanou I, Spiropoulou N, Harokopos V, Aidinis V, Spyratos D, Teliousi S, Papadaki H, Taraviras S, Snyder LA, Eickelberg O, Kardamakis D, Iwakura Y, Feyerabend TB, Rodewald HR, Kalomenidis I, Blackwell TS, Agalioti T, Stathopoulos GT. J Clin Invest. 2015 Jun;125(6):2317-34. doi: 10.1172/JCI79840. Epub 2015 Apr 27. PubMed 25915587.
Backbone
  Vector backbone: retro-puro vector
  Backbone manufacturer: Stathopoulos Lab (Addgene plasmid #58250)
  Backbone size w/o insert (bp): 6691
  Total vector size (bp): 7432
  Modifications to backbone: Bgl II and XhoI digestion
  Vector type: Mammalian Expression, Retroviral
  Selectable markers: Puromycin
Growth in bacteria
  Bacterial resistance: Ampicillin, 100 μg/mL
  Growth temperature: 37°C
  Growth strain: XL1 Blue
  Copy number: High Copy
Gene/Insert
  Gene/Insert name: EGFP
  Species: Aequoria victoria
  Insert size (bp): 747
  GenBank ID: L29345
  Cloning method: Restriction Enzyme; 5′ cloning site BamHI (destroyed during cloning); 3′ cloning site XhoI (not destroyed)
  Sequencing primers: 5′ AGCCCTCACTCCTTCTCTAGG
Terms and licenses: Academic/Nonprofit Terms; Industry Terms: Not Available to Industry
Depositor comments: The EGFP insert of this plasmid was taken by BamHI and XhoI digestion from a TOPO II plasmid where the EGFP gene (extracted from EGFP-N1) was inserted into the MIGR1 backbone digested by BamHI and XhoI
How to cite: retro-gfp-puro vector was a gift from Georgios Stathopoulos (Addgene plasmid # 58249 ; http://n2t.net/addgene:58249 ; RRID:Addgene_58249)
