>Addgene plasmid #58249 | retro-gfp-puro vector | addgene partial sequence | sequence record 93189 | pBABE5 5'-CTTTATCCAGCCCTCAC-3'
CGGTCGCCACCATGGTGAGCAAGGGCGAGGAGCTGTTCACCGGGGTGGTGCCCATCCTGGTCGAGCTGGA
CGGCGACGTAAACGGCCACAAGTTCAGCGTGTCCGGCGAGGGCGAGGGCGATGCCACCTACGGCAAGCTG
ACCCTGAAGTTCATCTGCACCACCGGCAAGCTGCCCGTGCCCTGGCCCACCCTCGTGACCACCCTGACCT
ACGGCGTGCAGTGCTTCAGCCGCTACCCCGACCACATGAAGCAGCACGACTTCTTCAAGTCCGCCATGCC
CGAAGGCTACGTCCAGGAGCGCACCATCTTCTTCAAGGACGACGGCAACTACAAGACCCGCGCCGAGGTG
AAGTTCGAGGGCGACACCCTGGTGAACCGCATCGAGCTGAAGGGCATCGACTTCAAGGAGGACGGCAACA
TCCTGGGGCACAAGCTGGAGTACAACTACAACAGCCACAACGTCTATATCATGGCCGACAAGCAGAAGAA
CGGCATCAAGGTGAACTTCAAGATCCGCCACAACATCGAGGACGGCAGCGTGCAGCTCGCCGACCACTAC
CAGCAGAACACCCCCATCGGCGACGGCCCCGTGCTGCTGCCCGACAACCACTACCTGAGCACCCAGTCCG
CCCTGAGCAAAGACCCCAACGAGAAGCGCGATCACATGGTCCTGCTGGAGTTCGTGACCGCCGCCGGGAT
CACTCTCGGCATGGACGAGCTGTACAAGTAAAGCGGCCGCTCGAGGTTAACGAATTCCGCCCCCCCCCCC
TAACGTTACTGG
