>Addgene plasmid #58249 | retro-gfp-puro vector | addgene partial sequence | sequence record 93190 | BGH-rev 5'-TAGAAGGCACAGTCGAGG-3'
GATGCATGGGGTCGTGCGCTCCTTTCGGTCGGGCGCTGCGGGTCGTGGGGCGGGCGTCAGGCACCGGGCT
TGCGGGTCATGCACCAGGTGCGCGGTCCTTCGGGCACCTCGACGTCGGCGGTGACGGTGAAGCCGAGCCG
CTCGTAGAAGGGGAGGTTGCGGGGCGCGGAGGTCTCCAGGAAGGCGGGCACCCCGGCGCGCTCGGCCGCC
TCCACTCCGGGGAGCACGACGGCGCTGCCCAGACCCTTGCCCTGGTGGTCGGGCGAGACGCCGACGGTGG
CCAGGAACCACGCGGGCTCCTTGGGCCGGTGCGGCGCCAGGAGGCCTTCCATCTGTTGCTGCGCGGCCAG
CCGGGAACCGCTCAACTCGGCCATGCGCGGGCCGATCTCGGCGAACACCGCCCCCGCTTCGACGCTCTCC
GGCGTGGTCCAGACCGCCACCGCGGCGCCGTCGTCCGCGACCCACACCTTGCCGATGTCGAGCCCGACGC
GCGTGAGGAAGAGTTCTTGCAGCTCGGTGACCCGCTCGATGTGGCGGTCCGGATCGACGGTGTGGCGCGT
GGCGGGGTAGTCGGCGAACGCGGCGGCGAGGGTGCGTACGGCCCTGGGGACGTCGTCGCGGGTGGCGAGG
CGCACCGTGGGCTTGTACTCGGTCATGGTTGTGGCCATATTATCATCGTGTTTTTCAAAGGAAAACCACG
TCCCCGTGGTTCGGGGGGCCTAGACGTTTTTTTAACCTCGACTAAACACATGTAAAGCATGTGCACCGAG
GCCCCAGATCAGATCCCATACAATGGGGTACCTTCTGGGCATCCTTCAGCCCCTTGTTGAATACGCTTGA
GGAGAGCCATTTGACTCTTTCCACAACTATCCAACTCACAACGTGGCACTGGGGTTGTGCCGCCTTT
